Addgene plasmid #234194: pAIP4_4A02
Purpose: Heterologous protein expression of lytic chitin monooxygenase in Escherichia coli
Depositing lab: Christopher Bahl. Depositing organization: AI Proteins. Publication: Facile, high-throughput protein purification enabled by high-efficiency protease elution. Cárcamo Noriega EN, Truebridge IS, Teets FD 3rd, Bowman JW 3rd, Rodriguez N, Howard TA, Bahl CD. Protein Sci. 2026 Sep;35(9):e70746. doi: 10.1002/pro.70746. PubMed 42555168.
Backbone
  Vector backbone: pET29b
  Backbone size w/o insert (bp): 5679
  Vector type: Bacterial Expression
Growth in bacteria
  Bacterial resistance: Kanamycin, 50 μg/mL
  Growth temperature: 37°C
  Growth strain: DH10B
  Copy number: High Copy
Gene/Insert
  Gene/Insert name: 4A02 (alt names: LCHMO_ENTFA; Lytic chitin monooxygenase (EC 1.14.99.53) (EfCBM33A) (Lytic polysaccharide monooxygenase) (LPMO))
  Species: Enterococcus faecalis
  Insert size (bp): 498
  Promoter: T7
  Tag / fusion protein: 10x HisTag-Smt3 (N terminal on backbone)
  Cloning method: Golden Gate
  Sequencing primers: 5′ T7-promoter; 3′ T7-Term
Resource information
  A portion of this plasmid was derived from a plasmid made by: Synthetic DNA
Terms and licenses: Academic/Nonprofit Terms; Industry Terms
Depositor comments: 5' cloning site: BsaI (destroyed), 3' cloning site: BsaI (destroyed)
How to cite: pAIP4_4A02 was a gift from Christopher Bahl (Addgene plasmid # 234194 ; http://n2t.net/addgene:234194 ; RRID:Addgene_234194)
