[The description below was written by a language model from this plasmid's Addgene catalogue record and pLannotate feature annotations shown in this document.]
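Description:
pAIP4_4A02 is a bacterial expression plasmid built on the pET29b backbone for producing a lytic chitin monooxygenase from Enterococcus faecalis (EfCBM33A, an LPMO, designated 4A02) in Escherichia coli. It replicates from a ColE1/pMB1-type origin accompanied by the rop gene and the bom mobility region, carries an f1 phage origin, and is selected with kanamycin through an aminoglycoside phosphotransferase gene. The catalogue lists it as high copy, although rop normally restrains copy number in pBR322-derived plasmids. Short tetracycline-resistance fragments and a partial AmpR promoter in the annotation appear to be non-functional backbone remnants.

The expression cassette is the standard pET arrangement: a T7 promoter followed by a lac operator and the T7 gene 10 ribosome binding site, closed by a T7 terminator, with lacI and its own promoter on the plasmid. Transcription therefore depends on a host supplying T7 RNA polymerase and is relieved by IPTG. The 498 bp insert, derived from synthetic DNA and introduced by Golden Gate assembly with BsaI sites that were destroyed, is fused at its N terminus to a backbone-encoded polyhistidine tag (10x His per the record) and yeast Smt3 (SUMO). This allows capture by metal affinity and release of the target by a SUMO-specific protease, consistent with the associated work on protease-elution purification. The feature table also detects a His-tag fragment and a fragment of a T7 gene 10B-derived solubility tag downstream of the insert. The record does not say whether these are translated, since that depends on a stop codon at the end of the insert. The enzyme itself is a copper-dependent oxidase that cleaves glycosidic bonds in alpha- and beta-chitin.
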