Features (pLannotate 1.2.2; 21 found; start..end, strand, type, name):
     26..317     +  CDS            TcR (fragment): tetracycline efflux protein; tet; confers resistance to tetracycline
    389..769     -  CDS            YPB1_ECOLX: Protein predicted: Swiss-Prot protein existence level 4. From Escherichia coli.
    786..977     +  CDS            rop: Rop protein, which maintains plasmids at low copy number; rop
   1079..1218    +  misc_feature   bom: basis of mobility region from pBR322
   1404..1992    -  rep_origin     ori: high-copy-number ColE1/pMB1/pBR322/pUC origin of replication
   2114..2929    +  CDS            KanR: aminoglycoside phosphotransferase; aph(3')-Ia; confers resistance to kanamycin in bacteria or G418 (Geneticin®) in eukaryotes
   2938..2995    -  promoter       AmpR promoter (fragment): bla
   3048..3476    -  rep_origin     f1 ori (sequence partly withheld): f1 bacteriophage origin of replication; arrow indicates direction of (+) strand synthesis
   3513..3560    -  terminator     T7 terminator: transcription terminator for bacteriophage T7 RNA polymerase
   3568..3617    -  CDS            SET1 (fragment): solubility-enhancement tag derived from T7 phage gene 10B
   3627..3644    -  CDS            9xHis (fragment): 9xHis affinity tag
   3663..4160    -  CDS            LCHMO_ENTFA (fragment): Experimental evidence at protein level: Swiss-Prot protein existence level 1. Involved in chitin degradation. Catalyzes the oxidative cleavage of glycosidic bonds in both alpha- and beta-chitin via a copper-dependent mechanism, leading to oxidized chitooligosaccharides with a dominance of even-numbered products. Acts synergistically with the chitinase EfChi18A, and combining the two enzymes leads to rapid and complete depolymerization of crystalline chitin, especially with beta-chitin as a substrate. Is likely involved in a chitin degradation pathway that allows E.faecalis V583 to grow on chit
   4164..4460    -  CDS            SMT3: SMT3_YEAST - Experimental evidence at protein level: Swiss-Prot protein existence level 1. Not known; suppressor of MIF2 mutations. From Saccharomyces cerevisiae (strain ATCC 204508 / S288c) (Baker's yeast).
   4468..4487    -  CDS            7xHis (fragment): 6xHis affinity tag
   4519..4541    -  RBS            RBS: efficient ribosome binding site from bacteriophage T7 gene 10 (Olins and Rangwala, 1989)
   4556..4580    -  protein_bind   lac operator: The lac repressor binds to the lac operator to inhibit transcription in E. coli. This inhibition can be relieved by adding lactose or isopropyl-β-D-thiogalactopyranoside (IPTG). lac repressor encoded by lacI
   4581..4599    -  promoter       T7 promoter: promoter for bacteriophage T7 RNA polymerase
   4625..4904    +  CDS            TcR (fragment): tetracycline efflux protein; tet; confers resistance to tetracycline
   4912..4989    +  promoter       lacI promoter: lacI
   4990..6072    +  CDS            lacI: lac repressor; lacI; The lac repressor binds to the lac operator to inhibit transcription in E. coli. This inhibition can be relieved by adding lactose or isopropyl-β-D-thiogalactopyranoside (IPTG).
   6085..11      +  protein_bind   CAP binding site (across the origin): CAP binding activates transcription in the presence of cAMP. E. coli catabolite activator protein
>Addgene plasmid #234194 | pAIP4_4A02 | addgene full sequence | sequence record 464159 | Addgene NGS Result
AGCTCACTCATTAGGCACCGGGATCTCGACCGATGCCCTTGAGAGCCTTCAACCCAGTCAGCTCCTTCCG
GTGGGCGCGGGGCATGACTATCGTCGCCGCACTTATGACTGTCTTCTTTATCATGCAACTCGTAGGACAG
GTGCCGGCAGCGCTCTGGGTCATTTTCGGCGAGGACCGCTTTCGCTGGAGCGCGACGATGATCGGCCTGT
CGCTTGCGGTATTCGGAATCTTGCACGCCCTCGCTCAAGCCTTCGTCACTGGTCCCGCCACCAAACGTTT
CGGCGAGAAGCAGGCCATTATCGCCGGCATGGCGGCCCCACGGGTGCGCATGATCGTGCTCCTGTCGTTG
AGGACCCGGCTAGGCTGGCGGGGTTGCCTTACTGGTTAGCAGAATGAATCACCGATACGCGAGCGAACGT
GAAGCGACTGCTGCTGCAAAACGTCTGCGACCTGAGCAACAACATGAATGGTCTTCGGTTTCCGTGTTTC
GTAAAGTCTGGAAACGCGGAAGTCAGCGCCCTGCACCATTATGTTCCGGATCTGCATCGCAGGATGCTGC
TGGCTACCCTGTGGAACACCTACATCTGTATTAACGAAGCGCTGGCATTGACCCTGAGTGATTTTTCTCT
GGTCCCGCCGCATCCATACCGCCAGTTGTTTACCCTCACAACGTTCCAGTAACCGGGCATGTTCATCATC
AGTAACCCGTATCGTGAGCATCCTCTCTCGTTTCATCGGTATCATTACCCCCATGAACAGAAATCCCCCT
TACACGGAGGCATCAGTGACCAAACAGGAAAAAACCGCCCTTAACATGGCCCGCTTTATCAGAAGCCAGA
CATTAACGCTTCTGGAGAAACTCAACGAGCTGGACGCGGATGAACAGGCAGACATCTGTGAATCGCTTCA
CGACCACGCTGATGAGCTTTACCGCAGCTGCCTCGCGCGTTTCGGTGATGACGGTGAAAACCTCTGACAC
ATGCAGCTCCCGGAGACGGTCACAGCTTGTCTGTAAGCGGATGCCGGGAGCAGACAAGCCCGTCAGGGCG
CGTCAGCGGGTGTTGGCGGGTGTCGGGGCGCAGCCATGACCCAGTCACGTAGCGATAGCGGAGTGTATAC
TGGCTTAACTATGCGGCATCAGAGCAGATTGTACTGAGAGTGCACCATTGCGGTGTGAAATACCGCACAG
ATGCGTAAGGAGAAAATACCGCATCAGGCGCTCTTCCGCTTCCTCGCTCACTGACTCGCTGCGCTCGGTC
GTTCGGCTGCGGCGAGCGGTATCAGCTCACTCAAAGGCGGTAATACGGTTATCCACAGAATCAGGGGATA
ACGCAGGAAAGAACATGTGAGCAAAAGGCCAGCAAAAGGCCAGGAACCGTAAAAAGGCCGCGTTGCTGGC
GTTTTTCCATAGGCTCCGCCCCCCTGACGAGCATCACAAAAATCGACGCTCAAGTCAGAGGTGGCGAAAC
CCGACAGGACTATAAAGATACCAGGCGTTTCCCCCTGGAAGCTCCCTCGTGCGCTCTCCTGTTCCGACCC
TGCCGCTTACCGGATACCTGTCCGCCTTTCTCCCTTCGGGAAGCGTGGCGCTTTCTCATAGCTCACGCTG
TAGGTATCTCAGTTCGGTGTAGGTCGTTCGCTCCAAGCTGGGCTGTGTGCACGAACCCCCCGTTCAGCCC
GACCGCTGCGCCTTATCCGGTAACTATCGTCTTGAGTCCAACCCGGTAAGACACGACTTATCGCCACTGG
CAGCAGCCACTGGTAACAGGATTAGCAGAGCGAGGTATGTAGGCGGTGCTACAGAGTTCTTGAAGTGGTG
GCCTAACTACGGCTACACTAGAAGGACAGTATTTGGTATCTGCGCTCTGCTGAAGCCAGTTACCTTCGGA
AAAAGAGTTGGTAGCTCTTGATCCGGCAAACAAACCACCGCTGGTAGCGGTGGTTTTTTTGTTTGCAAGC
AGCAGATTACGCGCAGAAAAAAAGGATCTCAAGAAGATCCTTTGATCTTTTCTACGGGGTCTGACGCTCA
GTGGAACGAAAACTCACGTTAAGGGATTTTGGTCATGAACAATAAAACTGTCTGCTTACATAAACAGTAA
TACAAGGGGTGTTATGAGCCATATTCAACGGGAAACGTCTTGCTCTAGGCCGCGATTAAATTCCAACATG
GATGCTGATTTATATGGGTATAAATGGGCTCGCGATAATGTCGGGCAATCAGGTGCGACAATCTATCGAT
TGTATGGGAAGCCCGATGCGCCAGAGTTGTTTCTGAAACATGGCAAAGGTAGCGTTGCCAATGATGTTAC
AGATGAGATGGTCAGACTAAACTGGCTGACGGAATTTATGCCTCTTCCGACCATCAAGCATTTTATCCGT
ACTCCTGATGATGCATGGTTACTCACCACTGCGATCCCCGGGAAAACAGCATTCCAGGTATTAGAAGAAT
ATCCTGATTCAGGTGAAAATATTGTTGATGCGCTGGCAGTGTTCCTGCGCCGGTTGCATTCGATTCCTGT
TTGTAATTGTCCTTTTAACAGCGATCGCGTATTTCGTCTCGCTCAGGCGCAATCACGAATGAATAACGGT
TTGGTTGATGCGAGTGATTTTGATGACGAGCGTAATGGCTGGCCTGTTGAACAAGTCTGGAAAGAAATGC
ATAAACTTTTGCCATTCTCACCGGATTCAGTCGTCACTCATGGTGATTTCTCACTTGATAACCTTATTTT
TGACGAGGGGAAATTAATAGGTTGTATTGATGTTGGACGAGTCGGAATCGCAGACCGATACCAGGATCTT
GCCATCCTATGGAACTGCCTCGGTGAGTTTTCTCCTTCATTACAGAAACGGCTTTTTCAAAAATATGGTA
TTGATAATCCTGATATGAATAAATTGCAGTTTCATTTGATGCTCGATGAGTTTTTCTAAGAATTAATTCA
TGAGCGGATACATATTTGAATGTATTTAGAAAAATAAACAAATAGGGGTTCCGCGCACATTTCCCCGAAA
AGTGCCACCTAAATTGTAAGCGTTAATATTTTGTTAAAATTCGCGTTAAATTTTTGTTAAATCAGCTCAT
TTTTTAACCAATAGGCCGAAATCGGCAAAATCCCTTATAAATCAAAAGAATAGACCGAGATAGGGT
[37 nt withheld, positions 3147-3183]
AAAGAACGTGGACTCCAACGTCAAAGG
[49 nt withheld, positions 3211-3259]
T
[91 nt withheld, positions 3261-3351]
G
[124 nt withheld, positions 3353-3476]
CCCATTCGCCAATCCGGATATAGTTCCTCCTTTCAGCAAAAAACCCCTCAAGACCCGTTTAGAGGCCCCA
AGGGGTTATGCTAGTTATTGCTCAGCGGTGGCAGCAGCCAACTCAGCTTCCTTTCGGGCTTTGTTAGCAG
CCGGATCTCAGTGGTGGTGGTGGTGGTGCTCGAGTCATTACGAACCCTGGATGTTCACGTCAATCGCCTG
GTAGAATGCATTAACGGTATCACCAATACCCCAAACTGCATAAATAACATGATAACCCTTGCGATCGGTC
GGGATGTTAATGGTCTGTTTCACCACTTTATTCGGAACCTCTTGCTTGCCGTCGATAGAGGCGATTTTAT
CAAAGTTTTTGATGTCCAACGGCTGGTTCGGATTCCAGCCGTTCTTGGTGATGTAGTAATCCCAGGACGC
GGTACGGTGTTGCGCGGTCAGGTTCCAAGTGATGTCCAGTGGGCCGGTCGTAATGTTGGTTTTGTGCCAA
CGGGTCGCAGTCTGCTCGTCCAGCGGTTCAAAACCGCTGACACCCGCCGATGCCAGCTTGCCCGTGATAA
ACGTGTTCTTCGGAGCTTCAATGCTTTGCGGCTCCCATTGAGCACGACCCACGTTGGTATTCAAATTACC
GCCGGCGCTGCTGCCGAAGAACGCCCTTGACCCGGGACTAGCTACATATCCGTGTCCAGAGCCGCCAATC
TGTTCACGGTGGGCTTCAATGATGTCGTTGTCTTCCATGTCCAGGTCTTCCGGCGCTTGATCTGCCTGGA
TGCGAATACCGTCATACAGGAAACGCAGGCTATCCATTTCCTTGCCCTGACGTTTGGCAAACGCTTCCAT
CAGGCGACGCAGCGGCGTGGTCTTTTTGATCTTAAAGAAAATTTCAGAGCTGCCGTCACTAACTTTCAGG
TTAATATGGGTTTCCGGTTTCACTTCCGGCTTGACTTCCGGCTTTGCTTCTTGGTTGACTTCCGAATCTT
GCAGGCTACCGTGGTGATGGTGATGGTGATGATGGTGATGAATCTTCGCCATCATATGTATATCTCCTTC
TTAAAGTTAAACAAAATTATTTCTAGAGGGGAATTGTTATCCGCTCACAATTCCCCTATAGTGAGTCGTA
TTAATTTCGCGGGATCGAGATCGATCTCGATCCTCTACGCCGGACGCATCGTGGCCGGCATCACCGGCGC
CACAGGTGCGGTTGCTGGCGCCTATATCGCCGACATCACCGATGGGGAAGATCGGGCTCGCCACTTCGGG
CTCATGAGCGCTTGTTTCGGCGTGGGTATGGTGGCAGGCCCCGTGGCCGGGGGACTGTTGGGCGCCATCT
CCTTGCATGCACCATTCCTTGCGGCGGCGGTGCTCAACGGCCTCAACCTACTACTGGGCTGCTTCCTAAT
GCAGGAGTCGCATAAGGGAGAGCGTCGAGATCCCGGACACCATCGAATGGCGCAAAACCTTTCGCGGTAT
GGCATGATAGCGCCCGGAAGAGAGTCAATTCAGGGTGGTGAATGTGAAACCAGTAACGTTATACGATGTC
GCAGAGTATGCCGGTGTCTCTTATCAGACCGTTTCCCGCGTGGTGAACCAGGCCAGCCACGTTTCTGCGA
AAACGCGGGAAAAAGTGGAAGCGGCGATGGCGGAGCTGAATTACATTCCCAACCGCGTGGCACAACAACT
GGCGGGCAAACAGTCGTTGCTGATTGGCGTTGCCACCTCCAGTCTGGCCCTGCACGCGCCGTCGCAAATT
GTCGCGGCGATTAAATCTCGCGCCGATCAACTGGGTGCCAGCGTGGTGGTGTCGATGGTAGAACGAAGCG
GCGTCGAAGCCTGTAAAGCGGCGGTGCACAATCTTCTCGCGCAACGCGTCAGTGGGCTGATCATTAACTA
TCCGCTGGATGACCAGGATGCCATTGCTGTGGAAGCTGCCTGCACTAATGTTCCGGCGTTATTTCTTGAT
GTCTCTGACCAGACACCCATCAACAGTATTATTTTCTCCCATGAAGACGGTACGCGACTGGGCGTGGAGC
ATCTGGTCGCATTGGGTCACCAGCAAATCGCGCTGTTAGCGGGCCCATTAAGTTCTGTCTCGGCGCGTCT
GCGTCTGGCTGGCTGGCATAAATATCTCACTCGCAATCAAATTCAGCCGATAGCGGAACGGGAAGGCGAC
TGGAGTGCCATGTCCGGTTTTCAACAAACCATGCAAATGCTGAATGAGGGCATCGTTCCCACTGCGATGC
TGGTTGCCAACGATCAGATGGCGCTGGGCGCAATGCGCGCCATTACCGAGTCCGGGCTGCGCGTTGGTGC
GGACATCTCGGTAGTGGGATACGACGATACCGAAGACAGCTCATGTTATATCCCGCCGTTAACCACCATC
AAACAGGATTTTCGCCTGCTGGGGCAAACCAGCGTGGACCGCTTGCTGCAACTCTCTCAGGGCCAGGCGG
TGAAGGGCAATCAGCTGTTGCCCGTCTCACTGGTGAAAAGAAAAACCACCCTGGCGCCCAATACGCAAAC
CGCCTCTCCCCGCGCGTTGGCCGATTCATTAATGCAGCTGGCACGACAGGTTTCCCGACTGGAAAGCGGG
CAGTGAGCGCAACGCAATTAATGTAAGTT
